Addgene plasmid #76727: MARK4 gRNA (BRDN0001145462)
Purpose: 3rd generation lentiviral gRNA plasmid targeting human MARK4
Depositing lab: John Doench & David Root. Depositing organization: Broad Institute. Publication: Optimized sgRNA design to maximize activity and minimize off-target effects of CRISPR-Cas9. Doench JG, Fusi N, Sullender M, Hegde M, Vaimberg EW, Donovan KF, Smith I, Tothova Z, Wilen C, Orchard R, Virgin HW, Listgarten J, Root DE. Nat Biotechnol. 2016 Jan 18. doi: 10.1038/nbt.3437. PubMed 26780180.
Backbone
  Vector backbone: lentiGuide-Puro
  Backbone manufacturer: Zhang Lab (Addgene plasmid # 52963)
  Vector type: Mammalian Expression, Lentiviral, CRISPR
  Selectable markers: Puromycin
Growth in bacteria
  Bacterial resistance: Ampicillin, 100 μg/mL
  Growth temperature: 37°C
  Growth strain: DH5alpha
  Copy number: High Copy
Gene/Insert
  Gene/Insert name: MARK4 (alt names: MARK4; NM_001199867.1)
  gRNA/shRNA sequence: TCATGCGGCCATGCGACACG
  Species: H. sapiens (human)
  Entrez Gene: MARK4 (a.k.a. MARK4L, MARK4S, MARKL1, MARKL1L, PAR-1D)
  Promoter: hU6
  Cloning method: Unknown
  Sequencing primers: 5′ U6-F; 3′ pS2-R
Terms and licenses: Academic/Nonprofit Terms; Industry Terms: Not Available to Industry
Depositor comments: The gRNA was designed to target the following Genbank reference sequence(s): NM_001199867.1,NM_031417.3. Note that this plasmid does NOT contain Cas9. It should be used in conjunction with lentiCas9-Blast (Addgene #52962) or otherwise with cell lines already expressing Cas9. Browse the full kinome gRNA library at http://www.addgene.org/pooled-library/broadgpp-human-kinome/ or visit http://www.broadinstitute.org/rnai/public/ for detailed protocols and information.
How to cite: MARK4 gRNA (BRDN0001145462) was a gift from John Doench & David Root (Addgene plasmid # 76727 ; http://n2t.net/addgene:76727 ; RRID:Addgene_76727)
