[The description below was written by a language model from this plasmid's Addgene catalogue record and pLannotate feature annotations shown in this document.]
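Description:
MARK4 gRNA (BRDN0001145462) is a third-generation lentiviral CRISPR guide plasmid built on the lentiGuide-Puro backbone and designed to deliver a single guide RNA against human MARK4 (microtubule affinity-regulating kinase 4) into mammalian cells. In bacteria it is maintained as a high-copy plasmid through a ColE1/pUC-type origin and selected with ampicillin via the β-lactamase gene. The backbone also carries an f1 origin, an SV40 origin and poly(A) signal, and remnants of lac and phage promoter elements that play no role in its function.

The lentiviral transfer cassette begins with a chimeric RSV promoter/truncated HIV-1 5' LTR, which allows Tat-independent production of the genomic RNA. It continues through the Ψ packaging signal with adjoining gag sequence, the Rev response element and a central polypurine tract, and ends in a self-inactivating ΔU3 3' LTR. Within this unit, a human U6 RNA polymerase III promoter drives the MARK4-specific spacer fused to the Streptococcus pyogenes Cas9 guide RNA scaffold. A separate EF-1α promoter, annotated as the core promoter plus intron A, expresses puromycin N-acetyltransferase for selection of transduced cells, and a WPRE downstream enhances transcript expression.

The plasmid does not encode Cas9, so it must be paired with a separate Cas9 vector or used in cells that already express the nuclease. The guide was designed against two MARK4 reference transcripts and belongs to a human kinome gRNA collection developed alongside optimised sgRNA design rules. It is typically used for MARK4 knockout in individual loss-of-function experiments.
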