Features (pLannotate 1.2.2; 29 found; start..end, strand, type, name):
     14..80      +  CDS            small t antigen (fragment): SV40 (simian virus 40) small t antigen
    106..317     +  promoter       EF-1α core promoter: core promoter for human elongation factor EF-1α
    318..1256    +  intron         EF-1α intron A: intron upstream of the start codon of human EF-1α
   1278..1877    +  CDS            PuroR (fragment): puromycin N-acetyltransferase; pac from Streptomyces; confers resistance to puromycin
   1893..2481    +  misc_feature   WPRE: woodchuck hepatitis virus posttranscriptional regulatory element
   2532..2551    +  misc_feature   cPPT/CTS (fragment): central polypurine tract and central termination sequence of HIV-1
   2553..2786    +  LTR            3' LTR (ΔU3): self-inactivating 3' long terminal repeat (LTR) from HIV-1
   2864..2985    +  polyA_signal   SV40 poly(A) signal: SV40 polyadenylation signal
   3025..3160    +  rep_origin     SV40 ori: SV40 origin of replication
   3181..3199    -  promoter       T7 promoter: promoter for bacteriophage T7 RNA polymerase
   3207..3362    +  CDS            lacZα (fragment): LacZα fragment of β-galactosidase; lacZ fragment
   3367..3795    +  rep_origin     f1 ori (sequence partly withheld): f1 bacteriophage origin of replication; arrow indicates direction of (+) strand synthesis
   3848..3952    +  promoter       AmpR promoter: bla
   3953..4813    +  CDS            AmpR: β-lactamase; bla; confers resistance to ampicillin, carbenicillin, and related antibiotics
   4984..5572    +  rep_origin     ori: high-copy-number ColE1/pMB1/pBR322/pUC origin of replication
   5755..5847    +  CDS            lacI (fragment): lac repressor; lacI; The lac repressor binds to the lac operator to inhibit transcription in E. coli. This inhibition can be relieved by adding lactose or isopropyl-β-D-thiogalactopyranoside (IPTG).
   5860..5881    +  protein_bind   CAP binding site: CAP binding activates transcription in the presence of cAMP. E. coli catabolite activator protein
   5896..5926    +  promoter       lac promoter: promoter for the E. coli lac operon
   5934..5950    +  protein_bind   lac operator: The lac repressor binds to the lac operator to inhibit transcription in E. coli. This inhibition can be relieved by adding lactose or isopropyl-β-D-thiogalactopyranoside (IPTG). lac repressor encoded by lacI
   5995..6013    +  promoter       T3 promoter: promoter for bacteriophage T3 RNA polymerase
   6041..6267    +  promoter       RSV promoter: Rous sarcoma virus enhancer/promoter
   6268..6448    +  LTR            5' LTR (truncated): truncated 5' long terminal repeat (LTR) from HIV-1
   6495..6620    +  misc_feature   HIV-1 Ψ: packaging signal of human immunodeficiency virus type 1
   6604..6967    +  CDS            HIV-1 gag (fragment): gag protein from human immunodeficiency virus 1; gag
   7113..7346    +  misc_feature   RRE: The Rev response element (RRE) of HIV-1 allows for Rev-dependent mRNA export from the nucleus to the cytoplasm.
   7723..7749    +  CDS            Rev (fragment): human immunodeficiency virus 1 (HIV-1) Rev protein; rev; enhances nuclear export of unspliced and incompletely spliced viral mRNAs
   7753..7993    +  promoter       U6 promoter: RNA polymerase III promoter for human U6 snRNA
   8023..8098    +  misc_RNA       gRNA scaffold: guide RNA scaffold for the Streptococcus pyogenes CRISPR/Cas9 system
   8154..8271    +  misc_feature   cPPT/CTS: central polypurine tract and central termination sequence of HIV-1
>Addgene plasmid #76727 | MARK4 gRNA (BRDN0001145462) | addgene full sequence | sequence record 186386 | Addgene Assembled Sequence
CCCGGGTGCAAAGATGGATAAAGTTTTAAACAGAGAGGAATCTTTGCAGCTAATGGACCTTCTAGGTCTT
GAAAGGAGTGGGAATTGGCTCCGGTGCCCGTCAGTGGGCAGAGCGCACATCGCCCACAGTCCCCGAGAAG
TTGGGGGGAGGGGTCGGCAATTGATCCGGTGCCTAGAGAAGGTGGCGCGGGGTAAACTGGGAAAGTGATG
TCGTGTACTGGCTCCGCCTTTTTCCCGAGGGTGGGGGAGAACCGTATATAAGTGCAGTAGTCGCCGTGAA
CGTTCTTTTTCGCAACGGGTTTGCCGCCAGAACACAGGTAAGTGCCGTGTGTGGTTCCCGCGGGCCTGGC
CTCTTTACGGGTTATGGCCCTTGCGTGCCTTGAATTACTTCCACCTGGCTGCAGTACGTGATTCTTGATC
CCGAGCTTCGGGTTGGAAGTGGGTGGGAGAGTTCGAGGCCTTGCGCTTAAGGAGCCCCTTCGCCTCGTGC
TTGAGTTGAGGCCTGGCCTGGGCGCTGGGGCCGCCGCGTGCGAATCTGGTGGCACCTTCGCGCCTGTCTC
GCTGCTTTCGATAAGTCTCTAGCCATTTAAAATTTTTGATGACCTGCTGCGACGCTTTTTTTCTGGCAAG
ATAGTCTTGTAAATGCGGGCCAAGATCTGCACACTGGTATTTCGGTTTTTGGGGCCGCGGGCGGCGACGG
GGCCCGTGCGTCCCAGCGCACATGTTCGGCGAGGCGGGGCCTGCGAGCGCGGCCACCGAGAATCGGACGG
GGGTAGTCTCAAGCTGGCCGGCCTGCTCTGGTGCCTGGCCTCGCGCCGCCGTGTATCGCCCCGCCCTGGG
CGGCAAGGCTGGCCCGGTCGGCACCAGTTGCGTGAGCGGAAAGATGGCCGCTTCCCGGCCCTGCTGCAGG
GAGCTCAAAATGGAGGACGCGGCGCTCGGGAGAGCGGGCGGGTGAGTCACCCACACAAAGGAAAAGGGCC
TTTCCGTCCTCAGCCGTCGCTTCATGTGACTCCACGGAGTACCGGGCGCCGTCCAGGCACCTCGATTAGT
TCTCGAGCTTTTGGAGTACGTCGTCTTTAGGTTGGGGGGAGGGGTTTTATGCGATGGAGTTTCCCCACAC
TGAGTGGGTGGAGACTGAAGTTAGGCCAGCTTGGCACTTGATGTAATTCTCCTTGGAATTTGCCCTTTTT
GAGTTTGGATCTTGGTTCATTCTCAAGCCTCAGACAGTGGTTCAAAGTTTTTTTCTTCCATTTCAGGTGT
CGTGACGTACGGCCACCATGACCGAGTACAAGCCCACGGTGCGCCTCGCCACCCGCGACGACGTCCCCAG
GGCCGTACGCACCCTCGCCGCCGCGTTCGCCGACTACCCCGCCACGCGCCACACCGTCGATCCGGACCGC
CACATCGAGCGGGTCACCGAGCTGCAAGAACTCTTCCTCACGCGCGTCGGGCTCGACATCGGCAAGGTGT
GGGTCGCGGACGACGGCGCCGCCGTGGCGGTCTGGACCACGCCGGAGAGCGTCGAAGCGGGGGCGGTGTT
CGCCGAGATCGGCCCGCGCATGGCCGAGTTGAGCGGTTCCCGGCTGGCCGCGCAGCAACAGATGGAAGGC
CTCCTGGCGCCGCACCGGCCCAAGGAGCCCGCGTGGTTCCTGGCCACCGTCGGAGTCTCGCCCGACCACC
AGGGCAAGGGTCTGGGCAGCGCCGTCGTGCTCCCCGGAGTGGAGGCGGCCGAGCGCGCCGGGGTGCCCGC
CTTCCTGGAGACCTCCGCGCCCCGCAACCTCCCCTTCTACGAGCGGCTCGGCTTCACCGTCACCGCCGAC
GTCGAGGTGCCCGAAGGACCGCGCACCTGGTGCATGACCCGCAAGCCCGGTGCCTGAACGCGTTAAGTCG
ACAATCAACCTCTGGATTACAAAATTTGTGAAAGATTGACTGGTATTCTTAACTATGTTGCTCCTTTTAC
GCTATGTGGATACGCTGCTTTAATGCCTTTGTATCATGCTATTGCTTCCCGTATGGCTTTCATTTTCTCC
TCCTTGTATAAATCCTGGTTGCTGTCTCTTTATGAGGAGTTGTGGCCCGTTGTCAGGCAACGTGGCGTGG
TGTGCACTGTGTTTGCTGACGCAACCCCCACTGGTTGGGGCATTGCCACCACCTGTCAGCTCCTTTCCGG
GACTTTCGCTTTCCCCCTCCCTATTGCCACGGCGGAACTCATCGCCGCCTGCCTTGCCCGCTGCTGGACA
GGGGCTCGGCTGTTGGGCACTGACAATTCCGTGGTGTTGTCGGGGAAATCATCGTCCTTTCCTTGGCTGC
TCGCCTGTGTTGCCACCTGGATTCTGCGCGGGACGTCCTTCTGCTACGTCCCTTCGGCCCTCAATCCAGC
GGACCTTCCTTCCCGCGGCCTGCTGCCGGCTCTGCGGCCTCTTCCGCGTCTTCGCCTTCGCCCTCAGACG
AGTCGGATCTCCCTTTGGGCCGCCTCCCCGCGTCGACTTTAAGACCAATGACTTACAAGGCAGCTGTAGA
TCTTAGCCACTTTTTAAAAGAAAAGGGGGGACTGGAAGGGCTAATTCACTCCCAACGAAGACAAGATCTG
CTTTTTGCTTGTACTGGGTCTCTCTGGTTAGACCAGATCTGAGCCTGGGAGCTCTCTGGCTAACTAGGGA
ACCCACTGCTTAAGCCTCAATAAAGCTTGCCTTGAGTGCTTCAAGTAGTGTGTGCCCGTCTGTTGTGTGA
CTCTGGTAACTAGAGATCCCTCAGACCCTTTTAGTCAGTGTGGAAAATCTCTAGCAGTACGTATAGTAGT
TCATGTCATCTTATTATTCAGTATTTATAACTTGCAAAGAAATGAATATCAGAGAGTGAGAGGAACTTGT
TTATTGCAGCTTATAATGGTTACAAATAAAGCAATAGCATCACAAATTTCACAAATAAAGCATTTTTTTC
ACTGCATTCTAGTTGTGGTTTGTCCAAACTCATCAATGTATCTTATCATGTCTGGCTCTAGCTATCCCGC
CCCTAACTCCGCCCATCCCGCCCCTAACTCCGCCCAGTTCCGCCCATTCTCCGCCCCATGGCTGACTAAT
TTTTTTTATTTATGCAGAGGCCGAGGCCGCCTCGGCCTCTGAGCTATTCCAGAAGTAGTGAGGAGGCTTT
TTTGGAGGCCTAGGGACGTACCCAATTCGCCCTATAGTGAGTCGTATTACGCGCGCTCACTGGCCGTCGT
TTTACAACGTCGTGACTGGGAAAACCCTGGCGTTACCCAACTTAATCGCCTTGCAGCACATCCCCCTTTC
GCCAGCTGGCGTAATAGCGAAGAGGCCCGCACCGATCGCCCTTCCCAACAGTTGCGCAGCCTGAATGGCG
AATGGG
[124 nt withheld, positions 3367-3490]
C
[91 nt withheld, positions 3492-3582]
A
[49 nt withheld, positions 3584-3632]
CCTTTGACGTTGGAGTCCACGTTCTTT
[37 nt withheld, positions 3660-3696]
ACCCTATCTCGGTCTATTCTTTTGATTTATAAGGGATTTTGCCGATTTCGGCCTATTGGTTAAAAAATGA
GCTGATTTAACAAAAATTTAACGCGAATTTTAACAAAATATTAACGCTTACAATTTAGGTGGCACTTTTC
GGGGAAATGTGCGCGGAACCCCTATTTGTTTATTTTTCTAAATACATTCAAATATGTATCCGCTCATGAG
ACAATAACCCTGATAAATGCTTCAATAATATTGAAAAAGGAAGAGTATGAGTATTCAACATTTCCGTGTC
GCCCTTATTCCCTTTTTTGCGGCATTTTGCCTTCCTGTTTTTGCTCACCCAGAAACGCTGGTGAAAGTAA
AAGATGCTGAAGATCAGTTGGGTGCACGAGTGGGTTACATCGAACTGGATCTCAACAGCGGTAAGATCCT
TGAGAGTTTTCGCCCCGAAGAACGTTTTCCAATGATGAGCACTTTTAAAGTTCTGCTATGTGGCGCGGTA
TTATCCCGTATTGACGCCGGGCAAGAGCAACTCGGTCGCCGCATACACTATTCTCAGAATGACTTGGTTG
AGTACTCACCAGTCACAGAAAAGCATCTTACGGATGGCATGACAGTAAGAGAATTATGCAGTGCTGCCAT
AACCATGAGTGATAACACTGCGGCCAACTTACTTCTGACAACGATCGGAGGACCGAAGGAGCTAACCGCT
TTTTTGCACAACATGGGGGATCATGTAACTCGCCTTGATCGTTGGGAACCGGAGCTGAATGAAGCCATAC
CAAACGACGAGCGTGACACCACGATGCCTGTAGCAATGGCAACAACGTTGCGCAAACTATTAACTGGCGA
ACTACTTACTCTAGCTTCCCGGCAACAATTAATAGACTGGATGGAGGCGGATAAAGTTGCAGGACCACTT
CTGCGCTCGGCCCTTCCGGCTGGCTGGTTTATTGCTGATAAATCTGGAGCCGGTGAGCGTGGGTCTCGCG
GTATCATTGCAGCACTGGGGCCAGATGGTAAGCCCTCCCGTATCGTAGTTATCTACACGACGGGGAGTCA
GGCAACTATGGATGAACGAAATAGACAGATCGCTGAGATAGGTGCCTCACTGATTAAGCATTGGTAACTG
TCAGACCAAGTTTACTCATATATACTTTAGATTGATTTAAAACTTCATTTTTAATTTAAAAGGATCTAGG
TGAAGATCCTTTTTGATAATCTCATGACCAAAATCCCTTAACGTGAGTTTTCGTTCCACTGAGCGTCAGA
CCCCGTAGAAAAGATCAAAGGATCTTCTTGAGATCCTTTTTTTCTGCGCGTAATCTGCTGCTTGCAAACA
AAAAAACCACCGCTACCAGCGGTGGTTTGTTTGCCGGATCAAGAGCTACCAACTCTTTTTCCGAAGGTAA
CTGGCTTCAGCAGAGCGCAGATACCAAATACTGTTCTTCTAGTGTAGCCGTAGTTAGGCCACCACTTCAA
GAACTCTGTAGCACCGCCTACATACCTCGCTCTGCTAATCCTGTTACCAGTGGCTGCTGCCAGTGGCGAT
AAGTCGTGTCTTACCGGGTTGGACTCAAGACGATAGTTACCGGATAAGGCGCAGCGGTCGGGCTGAACGG
GGGGTTCGTGCACACAGCCCAGCTTGGAGCGAACGACCTACACCGAACTGAGATACCTACAGCGTGAGCT
ATGAGAAAGCGCCACGCTTCCCGAAGGGAGAAAGGCGGACAGGTATCCGGTAAGCGGCAGGGTCGGAACA
GGAGAGCGCACGAGGGAGCTTCCAGGGGGAAACGCCTGGTATCTTTATAGTCCTGTCGGGTTTCGCCACC
TCTGACTTGAGCGTCGATTTTTGTGATGCTCGTCAGGGGGGCGGAGCCTATGGAAAAACGCCAGCAACGC
GGCCTTTTTACGGTTCCTGGCCTTTTGCTGGCCTTTTGCTCACATGTTCTTTCCTGCGTTATCCCCTGAT
TCTGTGGATAACCGTATTACCGCCTTTGAGTGAGCTGATACCGCTCGCCGCAGCCGAACGACCGAGCGCA
GCGAGTCAGTGAGCGAGGAAGCGGAAGAGCGCCCAATACGCAAACCGCCTCTCCCCGCGCGTTGGCCGAT
TCATTAATGCAGCTGGCACGACAGGTTTCCCGACTGGAAAGCGGGCAGTGAGCGCAACGCAATTAATGTG
AGTTAGCTCACTCATTAGGCACCCCAGGCTTTACACTTTATGCTTCCGGCTCGTATGTTGTGTGGAATTG
TGAGCGGATAACAATTTCACACAGGAAACAGCTATGACCATGATTACGCCAAGCGCGCAATTAACCCTCA
CTAAAGGGAACAAAAGCTGGAGCTGCAAGCTTAATGTAGTCTTATGCAATACTCTTGTAGTCTTGCAACA
TGGTAACGATGAGTTAGCAACATGCCTTACAAGGAGAGAAAAAGCACCGTGCATGCCGATTGGTGGAAGT
AAGGTGGTACGATCGTGCCTTATTAGGAAGGCAACAGACGGGTCTGACATGGATTGGACGAACCACTGAA
TTGCCGCATTGCAGAGATATTGTATTTAAGTGCCTAGCTCGATACATAAACGGGTCTCTCTGGTTAGACC
AGATCTGAGCCTGGGAGCTCTCTGGCTAACTAGGGAACCCACTGCTTAAGCCTCAATAAAGCTTGCCTTG
AGTGCTTCAAGTAGTGTGTGCCCGTCTGTTGTGTGACTCTGGTAACTAGAGATCCCTCAGACCCTTTTAG
TCAGTGTGGAAAATCTCTAGCAGTGGCGCCCGAACAGGGACTTGAAAGCGAAAGGGAAACCAGAGGAGCT
CTCTCGACGCAGGACTCGGCTTGCTGAAGCGCGCACGGCAAGAGGCGAGGGGCGGCGACTGGTGAGTACG
CCAAAAATTTTGACTAGCGGAGGCTAGAAGGAGAGAGATGGGTGCGAGAGCGTCAGTATTAAGCGGGGGA
GAATTAGATCGCGATGGGAAAAAATTCGGTTAAGGCCAGGGGGAAAGAAAAAATATAAATTAAAACATAT
AGTATGGGCAAGCAGGGAGCTAGAACGATTCGCAGTTAATCCTGGCCTGTTAGAAACATCAGAAGGCTGT
AGACAAATACTGGGACAGCTACAACCATCCCTTCAGACAGGATCAGAAGAACTTAGATCATTATATAATA
CAGTAGCAACCCTCTATTGTGTGCATCAAAGGATAGAGATAAAAGACACCAAGGAAGCTTTAGACAAGAT
AGAGGAAGAGCAAAACAAAAGTAAGACCACCGCACAGCAAGCGGCCGCTGATCTTCAGACCTGGAGGAGG
AGATATGAGGGACAATTGGAGAAGTGAATTATATAAATATAAAGTAGTAAAAATTGAACCATTAGGAGTA
GCACCCACCAAGGCAAAGAGAAGAGTGGTGCAGAGAGAAAAAAGAGCAGTGGGAATAGGAGCTTTGTTCC
TTGGGTTCTTGGGAGCAGCAGGAAGCACTATGGGCGCAGCGTCAATGACGCTGACGGTACAGGCCAGACA
ATTATTGTCTGGTATAGTGCAGCAGCAGAACAATTTGCTGAGGGCTATTGAGGCGCAACAGCATCTGTTG
CAACTCACAGTCTGGGGCATCAAGCAGCTCCAGGCAAGAATCCTGGCTGTGGAAAGATACCTAAAGGATC
AACAGCTCCTGGGGATTTGGGGTTGCTCTGGAAAACTCATTTGCACCACTGCTGTGCCTTGGAATGCTAG
TTGGAGTAATAAATCTCTGGAACAGATTTGGAATCACACGACCTGGATGGAGTGGGACAGAGAAATTAAC
AATTACACAAGCTTAATACACTCCTTAATTGAAGAATCGCAAAACCAGCAAGAAAAGAATGAACAAGAAT
TATTGGAATTAGATAAATGGGCAAGTTTGTGGAATTGGTTTAACATAACAAATTGGCTGTGGTATATAAA
ATTATTCATAATGATAGTAGGAGGCTTGGTAGGTTTAAGAATAGTTTTTGCTGTACTTTCTATAGTGAAT
AGAGTTAGGCAGGGATATTCACCATTATCGTTTCAGACCCACCTCCCAACCCCGAGGGGACCCAGAGAGG
GCCTATTTCCCATGATTCCTTCATATTTGCATATACGATACAAGGCTGTTAGAGAGATAATTAGAATTAA
TTTGACTGTAAACACAAAGATATTAGTACAAAATACGTGACGTAGAAAGTAATAATTTCTTGGGTAGTTT
GCAGTTTTAAAATTATGTTTTAAAATGGACTATCATATGCTTACCGTAACTTGAAAGTATTTCGATTTCT
TGGCTTTATATATCTTGTGGAAAGGACGAAACACCGTCATGCGGCCATGCGACACGGTTTTAGAGCTAGA
AATAGCAAGTTAAAATAAGGCTAGTCCGTTATCAACTTGAAAAAGTGGCACCGAGTCGGTGCTTTTTTAA
GCTTGGCGTAACTAGATCTTGAGACAAATGGCAGTATTCATCCACAATTTTAAAAGAAAAGGGGGGATTG
GGGGGTACAGTGCAGGGGAAAGAATAGTAGACATAATAGCAACAGACATACAAACTAAAGAATTACAAAA
ACAAATTACAAAAATTCAAAATTTTCGGGTTTATTACAGGGACAGCAGAGATCCACTTTGGCGCCGGCTC
GAGGGGG
