>Addgene plasmid #76727 | MARK4 gRNA (BRDN0001145462) | depositor partial sequence | sequence record 144187 | Target Sequence
TCATGCGGCCATGCGACACG
