>Addgene plasmid #76727 | MARK4 gRNA (BRDN0001145462) | addgene partial sequence | sequence record 186385 | hU6-F
CGTAGAAAGTAATAATTTCTTGGGTAGTTTGCAGTTTTAAAATTATGTTTTAAAATGGACTATCATATGC
TTACCGTAACTTGAAAGTATTTCGATTTCTTGGCTTTATATATCTTGTGGAAAGGACGAAACACCGTCAT
GCGGCCATGCGACACGGTTTTAGAGCTAGAAATAGCAAGTTAAAATAAGGCTAGTCCGTTATCAACTTGA
AAAAGTGGCACCGAGTCGGTGCTTTTTTAAGCTTGGCGTAACTAGATCTTGAGACAAATGGCAGTATTCA
TCCACAATTTTAAAAGAAAAGGGGGGATTGGGGGGTACAGTGCAGGGGAAAGAATAGTAGACATAATAGC
AACAGACATACAAACTAAAGAATTACAAAAACAAATTACAAAAATTCAAAATTTTCGGGTTTATTACAGG
GACAGCAGAGATCCACTTTGGCGCCGGCTCGAGGGGGCCCGGGTGCAAAGATGGATAAAGTTTTAAACAG
AGAGGAATCTTTGCAGCTAATGGACCTTCTAGGTCTTGAAAGGAGTGGGAATTGGCTCCGGTGCCCGTCA
GTGGGCAGAG
